Addgene plasmid #184722: LentiCRISPRv2-bleo-COX1-4
Purpose: COX1-KO in MDCK
Depositing lab: Michiyuki Matsuda. Depositing organization: Kyoto University, Graduate School of Biostudies. Publication: Calcium transients trigger switch-like discharge of prostaglandin E(2) in an extracellular signal-regulated kinase-dependent manner. Watabe T, Yamahira S, Takakura K, Thumkeo D, Narumiya S, Matsuda M, Terai K. eLife. 2024 Jan 26;12:RP86727. doi: 10.7554/eLife.86727. PubMed 38276879.
Backbone
  Vector backbone: LentiCRISPRv2-bleo
  Backbone size w/o insert (bp): 13300
  Total vector size (bp): 13300
  Vector type: Lentiviral, CRISPR
  Selectable markers: Zeocin
Growth in bacteria
  Bacterial resistance: Ampicillin, 100 μg/mL
  Growth temperature: 37°C
  Growth strain: NEB Stable
  Copy number: Unknown
Gene/Insert
  Gene/Insert name: A gRNA targeting the dog COX1 gene.
  Species: Synthetic
Terms and licenses: Academic/Nonprofit Terms; Industry Terms: Not Available to Industry
How to cite: LentiCRISPRv2-bleo-COX1-4 was a gift from Michiyuki Matsuda (Addgene plasmid # 184722 ; http://n2t.net/addgene:184722 ; RRID:Addgene_184722)
