[The description below was written by a language model from this plasmid's Addgene catalogue record and pLannotate feature annotations shown in this document.]
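Description:
LentiCRISPRv2-bleo-COX1-4 is an all-in-one lentiviral CRISPR/Cas9 plasmid of about 13.3 kb, built on the LentiCRISPRv2-bleo backbone and made to knock out the COX1 gene in MDCK (canine kidney epithelial) cells. It is propagated in E. coli through a high-copy ColE1/pUC-type origin with ampicillin resistance (AmpR under its own promoter), and it also carries an f1 phage origin. The catalogue lists a recombination-deficient bacterial strain, as is usual for plasmids containing repeated LTRs.

The transfer cassette has a third-generation, self-inactivating layout. A CMV enhancer/promoter replaces the U3 region of the truncated HIV-1 5' LTR to drive genomic RNA production in packaging cells. This is followed by the Ψ packaging signal with a partial gag sequence, the RRE for Rev-dependent nuclear export, and the cPPT/CTS. The cassette ends in a ΔU3 3' LTR followed by a bGH polyadenylation signal.

Between the LTRs, a human U6 Pol III promoter expresses the synthetic guide against dog COX1, placed in the short gap before the S. pyogenes gRNA scaffold. An EF-1α core promoter then drives Cas9, which is linked through an EMCV IRES to the Sh ble gene (BleoR), so transduced cells expressing the nuclease can be selected with Zeocin. A WPRE downstream boosts transcript expression. Outside the LTRs, the backbone holds a second BleoR cassette under SV40 and EM7 promoters with an SV40 poly(A) signal; this one is not packaged into virus. The remaining short annotations, such as the lac fragments and the small t antigen fragment, appear to be backbone remnants. The "-4" in the name probably marks one of several COX1 guides, although the record does not say so.
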