Features (pLannotate 1.2.2; 34 found; start..end, strand, type, name):
     22..74      -  misc_feature   bom (fragment): basis of mobility region from pBR322
    229..608     +  enhancer       CMV enhancer: human cytomegalovirus immediate early enhancer
    609..808     +  promoter       CMV promoter: human cytomegalovirus (CMV) immediate early promoter
    826..1006    +  LTR            5' LTR (truncated): truncated 5' long terminal repeat (LTR) from HIV-1
   1053..1178    +  misc_feature   HIV-1 Ψ: packaging signal of human immunodeficiency virus type 1
   1162..1525    +  CDS            HIV-1 gag (fragment): gag protein from human immunodeficiency virus 1; gag
   1671..1904    +  misc_feature   RRE: The Rev response element (RRE) of HIV-1 allows for Rev-dependent mRNA export from the nucleus to the cytoplasm.
   2281..2381    +  CDS            Rev (fragment): human immunodeficiency virus 1 (HIV-1) Rev protein; rev; enhances nuclear export of unspliced and incompletely spliced viral mRNAs
   2431..2548    +  misc_feature   cPPT/CTS: central polypurine tract and central termination sequence of HIV-1
   2599..2839    +  promoter       U6 promoter: RNA polymerase III promoter for human U6 snRNA
   2869..2944    +  misc_RNA       gRNA scaffold: guide RNA scaffold for the Streptococcus pyogenes CRISPR/Cas9 system
   2962..2980    +  CDS            small t antigen (fragment): SV40 (simian virus 40) small t antigen
   3006..3217    +  promoter       EF-1α core promoter: core promoter for human elongation factor EF-1α
   3242..7345    +  CDS            Cas9: Cas9 (Csn1) endonuclease from the Streptococcus pyogenes Type II CRISPR/Cas system generates RNA-guided double strand breaks in DNA
   7484..8054    +  misc_feature   IRES2: internal ribosome entry site (IRES) of the encephalomyocarditis virus (EMCV)
   8048..8422    +  CDS            BleoR: antibiotic-binding protein; Sh ble from Streptoalloteichus hindustanus; confers resistance to bleomycin, phleomycin, and Zeocin™
   8438..9026    +  misc_feature   WPRE: woodchuck hepatitis virus posttranscriptional regulatory element
   9077..9096    +  misc_feature   cPPT/CTS (fragment): central polypurine tract and central termination sequence of HIV-1
   9098..9331    +  LTR            3' LTR (ΔU3): self-inactivating 3' long terminal repeat (LTR) from HIV-1
   9363..9587    +  polyA_signal   bGH poly(A) signal: bovine growth hormone polyadenylation signal
   9591..9612    +  promoter       SV40 promoter (fragment): SV40 enhancer and early promoter
   9633..10061   +  rep_origin     f1 ori (sequence partly withheld): f1 bacteriophage origin of replication; arrow indicates direction of (+) strand synthesis
  10075..10404   +  promoter       SV40 promoter: SV40 enhancer and early promoter
  10452..10499   +  promoter       EM7 promoter: synthetic bacterial promoter&nbsp
  10518..10892   +  CDS            BleoR: antibiotic-binding protein; Sh ble from Streptoalloteichus hindustanus; confers resistance to bleomycin, phleomycin, and Zeocin™
  10902..11027   +  CDS            ble (fragment): BLE_KLEPN - Experimental evidence at protein level: Swiss-Prot protein existence level 1. Binding protein with a strong affinity to the bleomycin family of antibiotics. Binds to CL990; an antimitotic-antibiotic compound. From Klebsiella pneumoniae.
  11022..11143   +  polyA_signal   SV40 poly(A) signal: SV40 polyadenylation signal
  11214..11236   -  protein_bind   lac operator (fragment): The lac repressor binds to the lac operator to inhibit transcription in E. coli. This inhibition can be relieved by adding lactose or isopropyl-β-D-thiogalactopyranoside (IPTG). lac repressor encoded by lacI
  11240..11270   -  promoter       lac promoter: promoter for the E. coli lac operon
  11285..11306   -  protein_bind   CAP binding site: CAP binding activates transcription in the presence of cAMP. E. coli catabolite activator protein
  11319..11411   -  CDS            lacI (fragment): lac repressor; lacI; The lac repressor binds to the lac operator to inhibit transcription in E. coli. This inhibition can be relieved by adding lactose or isopropyl-β-D-thiogalactopyranoside (IPTG).
  11594..12182   -  rep_origin     ori: high-copy-number ColE1/pMB1/pBR322/pUC origin of replication
  12353..13213   -  CDS            AmpR: β-lactamase; bla; confers resistance to ampicillin, carbenicillin, and related antibiotics
  13214..13318   -  promoter       AmpR promoter: bla
>Addgene plasmid #184722 | LentiCRISPRv2-bleo-COX1-4 | addgene full sequence | sequence record 362122 | Addgene NGS Result
TCGGGAGATCTCCCGATCCCCTATGGTGCACTCTCAGTACAATCTGCTCTGATGCCGCATAGTTAAGCCA
GTATCTGCTCCCTGCTTGTGTGTTGGAGGTCGCTGAGTAGTGCGCGAGCAAAATTTAAGCTACAACAAGG
CAAGGCTTGACCGACAATTGCATGAAGAATCTGCTTAGGGTTAGGCGTTTTGCGCTGCTTCGCGATGTAC
GGGCCAGATATACGCGTTGACATTGATTATTGACTAGTTATTAATAGTAATCAATTACGGGGTCATTAGT
TCATAGCCCATATATGGAGTTCCGCGTTACATAACTTACGGTAAATGGCCCGCCTGGCTGACCGCCCAAC
GACCCCCGCCCATTGACGTCAATAATGACGTATGTTCCCATAGTAACGCCAATAGGGACTTTCCATTGAC
GTCAATGGGTGGAGTATTTACGGTAAACTGCCCACTTGGCAGTACATCAAGTGTATCATATGCCAAGTAC
GCCCCCTATTGACGTCAATGACGGTAAATGGCCCGCCTGGCATTATGCCCAGTACATGACCTTATGGGAC
TTTCCTACTTGGCAGTACATCTACGTATTAGTCATCGCTATTACCATGGTGATGCGGTTTTGGCAGTACA
TCAATGGGCGTGGATAGCGGTTTGACTCACGGGGATTTCCAAGTCTCCACCCCATTGACGTCAATGGGAG
TTTGTTTTGGCACCAAAATCAACGGGACTTTCCAAAATGTCGTAACAACTCCGCCCCATTGACGCAAATG
GGCGGTAGGCGTGTACGGTGGGAGGTCTATATAAGCAGCGCGTTTTGCCTGTACTGGGTCTCTCTGGTTA
GACCAGATCTGAGCCTGGGAGCTCTCTGGCTAACTAGGGAACCCACTGCTTAAGCCTCAATAAAGCTTGC
CTTGAGTGCTTCAAGTAGTGTGTGCCCGTCTGTTGTGTGACTCTGGTAACTAGAGATCCCTCAGACCCTT
TTAGTCAGTGTGGAAAATCTCTAGCAGTGGCGCCCGAACAGGGACTTGAAAGCGAAAGGGAAACCAGAGG
AGCTCTCTCGACGCAGGACTCGGCTTGCTGAAGCGCGCACGGCAAGAGGCGAGGGGCGGCGACTGGTGAG
TACGCCAAAAATTTTGACTAGCGGAGGCTAGAAGGAGAGAGATGGGTGCGAGAGCGTCAGTATTAAGCGG
GGGAGAATTAGATCGCGATGGGAAAAAATTCGGTTAAGGCCAGGGGGAAAGAAAAAATATAAATTAAAAC
ATATAGTATGGGCAAGCAGGGAGCTAGAACGATTCGCAGTTAATCCTGGCCTGTTAGAAACATCAGAAGG
CTGTAGACAAATACTGGGACAGCTACAACCATCCCTTCAGACAGGATCAGAAGAACTTAGATCATTATAT
AATACAGTAGCAACCCTCTATTGTGTGCATCAAAGGATAGAGATAAAAGACACCAAGGAAGCTTTAGACA
AGATAGAGGAAGAGCAAAACAAAAGTAAGACCACCGCACAGCAAGCGGCCGCTGATCTTCAGACCTGGAG
GAGGAGATATGAGGGACAATTGGAGAAGTGAATTATATAAATATAAAGTAGTAAAAATTGAACCATTAGG
AGTAGCACCCACCAAGGCAAAGAGAAGAGTGGTGCAGAGAGAAAAAAGAGCAGTGGGAATAGGAGCTTTG
TTCCTTGGGTTCTTGGGAGCAGCAGGAAGCACTATGGGCGCAGCGTCAATGACGCTGACGGTACAGGCCA
GACAATTATTGTCTGGTATAGTGCAGCAGCAGAACAATTTGCTGAGGGCTATTGAGGCGCAACAGCATCT
GTTGCAACTCACAGTCTGGGGCATCAAGCAGCTCCAGGCAAGAATCCTGGCTGTGGAAAGATACCTAAAG
GATCAACAGCTCCTGGGGATTTGGGGTTGCTCTGGAAAACTCATTTGCACCACTGCTGTGCCTTGGAATG
CTAGTTGGAGTAATAAATCTCTGGAACAGATTTGGAATCACACGACCTGGATGGAGTGGGACAGAGAAAT
TAACAATTACACAAGCTTAATACACTCCTTAATTGAAGAATCGCAAAACCAGCAAGAAAAGAATGAACAA
GAATTATTGGAATTAGATAAATGGGCAAGTTTGTGGAATTGGTTTAACATAACAAATTGGCTGTGGTATA
TAAAATTATTCATAATGATAGTAGGAGGCTTGGTAGGTTTAAGAATAGTTTTTGCTGTACTTTCTATAGT
GAATAGAGTTAGGCAGGGATATTCACCATTATCGTTTCAGACCCACCTCCCAACCCCGAGGGGACCCGAC
AGGCCCGAAGGAATAGAAGAAGAAGGTGGAGAGAGAGACAGAGACAGATCCATTCGATTAGTGAACGGAT
CGGCACTGCGTGCGCCAATTCTGCAGACAAATGGCAGTATTCATCCACAATTTTAAAAGAAAAGGGGGGA
TTGGGGGGTACAGTGCAGGGGAAAGAATAGTAGACATAATAGCAACAGACATACAAACTAAAGAATTACA
AAAACAAATTACAAAAATTCAAAATTTTCGGGTTTATTACAGGGACAGCAGAGATCCAGTTTGGTTAATT
AAGGTACCGAGGGCCTATTTCCCATGATTCCTTCATATTTGCATATACGATACAAGGCTGTTAGAGAGAT
AATTAGAATTAATTTGACTGTAAACACAAAGATATTAGTACAAAATACGTGACGTAGAAAGTAATAATTT
CTTGGGTAGTTTGCAGTTTTAAAATTATGTTTTAAAATGGACTATCATATGCTTACCGTAACTTGAAAGT
ATTTCGATTTCTTGGCTTTATATATCTTGTGGAAAGGACGAAACACCGCCGTGACATGCTCATGCGTCGT
TTTAGAGCTAGAAATAGCAAGTTAAAATAAGGCTAGTCCGTTATCAACTTGAAAAAGTGGCACCGAGTCG
GTGCTTTTTTGAATTCGCTAGCTAGGTCTTGAAAGGAGTGGGAATTGGCTCCGGTGCCCGTCAGTGGGCA
GAGCGCACATCGCCCACAGTCCCCGAGAAGTTGGGGGGAGGGGTCGGCAATTGATCCGGTGCCTAGAGAA
GGTGGCGCGGGGTAAACTGGGAAAGTGATGTCGTGTACTGGCTCCGCCTTTTTCCCGAGGGTGGGGGAGA
ACCGTATATAAGTGCAGTAGTCGCCGTGAACGTTCTTTTTCGCAACGGGTTTGCCGCCAGAACACAGGAC
CGGTTCTAGAGCGCTGCCACCATGGACAAGAAGTACAGCATCGGCCTGGACATCGGCACCAACTCTGTGG
GCTGGGCCGTGATCACCGACGAGTACAAGGTGCCCAGCAAGAAATTCAAGGTGCTGGGCAACACCGACCG
GCACAGCATCAAGAAGAACCTGATCGGAGCCCTGCTGTTCGACAGCGGCGAAACAGCCGAGGCCACCCGG
CTGAAGAGAACCGCCAGAAGAAGATACACCAGACGGAAGAACCGGATCTGCTATCTGCAAGAGATCTTCA
GCAACGAGATGGCCAAGGTGGACGACAGCTTCTTCCACAGACTGGAAGAGTCCTTCCTGGTGGAAGAGGA
TAAGAAGCACGAGCGGCACCCCATCTTCGGCAACATCGTGGACGAGGTGGCCTACCACGAGAAGTACCCC
ACCATCTACCACCTGAGAAAGAAACTGGTGGACAGCACCGACAAGGCCGACCTGCGGCTGATCTATCTGG
CCCTGGCCCACATGATCAAGTTCCGGGGCCACTTCCTGATCGAGGGCGACCTGAACCCCGACAACAGCGA
CGTGGACAAGCTGTTCATCCAGCTGGTGCAGACCTACAACCAGCTGTTCGAGGAAAACCCCATCAACGCC
AGCGGCGTGGACGCCAAGGCCATCCTGTCTGCCAGACTGAGCAAGAGCAGACGGCTGGAAAATCTGATCG
CCCAGCTGCCCGGCGAGAAGAAGAATGGCCTGTTCGGAAACCTGATTGCCCTGAGCCTGGGCCTGACCCC
CAACTTCAAGAGCAACTTCGACCTGGCCGAGGATGCCAAACTGCAGCTGAGCAAGGACACCTACGACGAC
GACCTGGACAACCTGCTGGCCCAGATCGGCGACCAGTACGCCGACCTGTTTCTGGCCGCCAAGAACCTGT
CCGACGCCATCCTGCTGAGCGACATCCTGAGAGTGAACACCGAGATCACCAAGGCCCCCCTGAGCGCCTC
TATGATCAAGAGATACGACGAGCACCACCAGGACCTGACCCTGCTGAAAGCTCTCGTGCGGCAGCAGCTG
CCTGAGAAGTACAAAGAGATTTTCTTCGACCAGAGCAAGAACGGCTACGCCGGCTACATTGACGGCGGAG
CCAGCCAGGAAGAGTTCTACAAGTTCATCAAGCCCATCCTGGAAAAGATGGACGGCACCGAGGAACTGCT
CGTGAAGCTGAACAGAGAGGACCTGCTGCGGAAGCAGCGGACCTTCGACAACGGCAGCATCCCCCACCAG
ATCCACCTGGGAGAGCTGCACGCCATTCTGCGGCGGCAGGAAGATTTTTACCCATTCCTGAAGGACAACC
GGGAAAAGATCGAGAAGATCCTGACCTTCCGCATCCCCTACTACGTGGGCCCTCTGGCCAGGGGAAACAG
CAGATTCGCCTGGATGACCAGAAAGAGCGAGGAAACCATCACCCCCTGGAACTTCGAGGAAGTGGTGGAC
AAGGGCGCTTCCGCCCAGAGCTTCATCGAGCGGATGACCAACTTCGATAAGAACCTGCCCAACGAGAAGG
TGCTGCCCAAGCACAGCCTGCTGTACGAGTACTTCACCGTGTATAACGAGCTGACCAAAGTGAAATACGT
GACCGAGGGAATGAGAAAGCCCGCCTTCCTGAGCGGCGAGCAGAAAAAGGCCATCGTGGACCTGCTGTTC
AAGACCAACCGGAAAGTGACCGTGAAGCAGCTGAAAGAGGACTACTTCAAGAAAATCGAGTGCTTCGACT
CCGTGGAAATCTCCGGCGTGGAAGATCGGTTCAACGCCTCCCTGGGCACATACCACGATCTGCTGAAAAT
TATCAAGGACAAGGACTTCCTGGACAATGAGGAAAACGAGGACATTCTGGAAGATATCGTGCTGACCCTG
ACACTGTTTGAGGACAGAGAGATGATCGAGGAACGGCTGAAAACCTATGCCCACCTGTTCGACGACAAAG
TGATGAAGCAGCTGAAGCGGCGGAGATACACCGGCTGGGGCAGGCTGAGCCGGAAGCTGATCAACGGCAT
CCGGGACAAGCAGTCCGGCAAGACAATCCTGGATTTCCTGAAGTCCGACGGCTTCGCCAACAGAAACTTC
ATGCAGCTGATCCACGACGACAGCCTGACCTTTAAAGAGGACATCCAGAAAGCCCAGGTGTCCGGCCAGG
GCGATAGCCTGCACGAGCACATTGCCAATCTGGCCGGCAGCCCCGCCATTAAGAAGGGCATCCTGCAGAC
AGTGAAGGTGGTGGACGAGCTCGTGAAAGTGATGGGCCGGCACAAGCCCGAGAACATCGTGATCGAAATG
GCCAGAGAGAACCAGACCACCCAGAAGGGACAGAAGAACAGCCGCGAGAGAATGAAGCGGATCGAAGAGG
GCATCAAAGAGCTGGGCAGCCAGATCCTGAAAGAACACCCCGTGGAAAACACCCAGCTGCAGAACGAGAA
GCTGTACCTGTACTACCTGCAGAATGGGCGGGATATGTACGTGGACCAGGAACTGGACATCAACCGGCTG
TCCGACTACGATGTGGACCATATCGTGCCTCAGAGCTTTCTGAAGGACGACTCCATCGACAACAAGGTGC
TGACCAGAAGCGACAAGAACCGGGGCAAGAGCGACAACGTGCCCTCCGAAGAGGTCGTGAAGAAGATGAA
GAACTACTGGCGGCAGCTGCTGAACGCCAAGCTGATTACCCAGAGAAAGTTCGACAATCTGACCAAGGCC
GAGAGAGGCGGCCTGAGCGAACTGGATAAGGCCGGCTTCATCAAGAGACAGCTGGTGGAAACCCGGCAGA
TCACAAAGCACGTGGCACAGATCCTGGACTCCCGGATGAACACTAAGTACGACGAGAATGACAAGCTGAT
CCGGGAAGTGAAAGTGATCACCCTGAAGTCCAAGCTGGTGTCCGATTTCCGGAAGGATTTCCAGTTTTAC
AAAGTGCGCGAGATCAACAACTACCACCACGCCCACGACGCCTACCTGAACGCCGTCGTGGGAACCGCCC
TGATCAAAAAGTACCCTAAGCTGGAAAGCGAGTTCGTGTACGGCGACTACAAGGTGTACGACGTGCGGAA
GATGATCGCCAAGAGCGAGCAGGAAATCGGCAAGGCTACCGCCAAGTACTTCTTCTACAGCAACATCATG
AACTTTTTCAAGACCGAGATTACCCTGGCCAACGGCGAGATCCGGAAGCGGCCTCTGATCGAGACAAACG
GCGAAACCGGGGAGATCGTGTGGGATAAGGGCCGGGATTTTGCCACCGTGCGGAAAGTGCTGAGCATGCC
CCAAGTGAATATCGTGAAAAAGACCGAGGTGCAGACAGGCGGCTTCAGCAAAGAGTCTATCCTGCCCAAG
AGGAACAGCGATAAGCTGATCGCCAGAAAGAAGGACTGGGACCCTAAGAAGTACGGCGGCTTCGACAGCC
CCACCGTGGCCTATTCTGTGCTGGTGGTGGCCAAAGTGGAAAAGGGCAAGTCCAAGAAACTGAAGAGTGT
GAAAGAGCTGCTGGGGATCACCATCATGGAAAGAAGCAGCTTCGAGAAGAATCCCATCGACTTTCTGGAA
GCCAAGGGCTACAAAGAAGTGAAAAAGGACCTGATCATCAAGCTGCCTAAGTACTCCCTGTTCGAGCTGG
AAAACGGCCGGAAGAGAATGCTGGCCTCTGCCGGCGAACTGCAGAAGGGAAACGAACTGGCCCTGCCCTC
CAAATATGTGAACTTCCTGTACCTGGCCAGCCACTATGAGAAGCTGAAGGGCTCCCCCGAGGATAATGAG
CAGAAACAGCTGTTTGTGGAACAGCACAAGCACTACCTGGACGAGATCATCGAGCAGATCAGCGAGTTCT
CCAAGAGAGTGATCCTGGCCGACGCTAATCTGGACAAAGTGCTGTCCGCCTACAACAAGCACCGGGATAA
GCCCATCAGAGAGCAGGCCGAGAATATCATCCACCTGTTTACCCTGACCAATCTGGGAGCCCCTGCCGCC
TTCAAGTACTTTGACACCACCATCGACCGGAAGAGGTACACCAGCACCAAAGAGGTGCTGGACGCCACCC
TGATCCACCAGAGCATCACCGGCCTGTACGAGACACGGATCGACCTGTCTCAGCTGGGAGGCGACAAGCG
ACCTGCCGCCACAAAGAAGGCTGGACAGGCTAAGAAGAAGAAAGATTACAAAGACGATGACGATAAGGGC
TCTAGAGGATCCGTTAACTAACTTAAGCTAGCAACGGTTTCCCTCTAGCGGGATCAATTCCGCCCCCCCC
CCCTAACGTTACTGGCCGAAGCCGCTTGGAATAAGGCCGGTGTGCGTTTGTCTATATGTTATTTTCCACC
ATATTGCCGTCTTTTGGCAATGTGAGGGCCCGGAAACCTGGCCCTGTCTTCTTGACGAGCATTCCTAGGG
GTCTTTCCCCTCTCGCCAAAGGAATGCAAGGTCTGTTGAATGTCGTGAAGGAAGCAGTTCCTCTGGAAGC
TTCTTGAAGACAAACAACGTCTGTAGCGACCCTTTGCAGGCAGCGGAACCCCCCACCTGGCGACAGGTGC
CTCTGCGGCCAAAAGCCACGTGTATAAGATACACCTGCAAAGGCGGCACAACCCCAGTGCCACGTTGTGA
GTTGGATAGTTGTGGAAAGAGTCAAATGGCTCTCCTCAAGCGTATTCAACAAGGGGCTGAAGGATGCCCA
GAAGGTACCCCATTGTATGGGATCTGATCTGGGGCCTCGGTGCACATGCTTTACATGTGTTTAGTCGAGG
TTAAAAAAACGTCTAGGCCCCCCGAACCACGGGGACGTGGTTTTCCTTTGAAAAACACGATAATACCATG
GCCAAGTTGACCAGTGCCGTTCCGGTGCTCACCGCGCGCGACGTCGCCGGAGCGGTCGAGTTCTGGACCG
ACCGGCTCGGGTTCTCCCGGGACTTCGTGGAGGACGACTTCGCCGGTGTGGTCCGGGACGACGTGACCCT
GTTCATCAGCGCGGTCCAGGACCAGGTGGTGCCGGACAACACCCTGGCCTGGGTGTGGGTGCGCGGCCTG
GACGAGCTGTACGCCGAGTGGTCGGAGGTCGTGTCCACGAACTTCCGGGACGCCTCCGGGCCGGCCATGA
CCGAGATCGGCGAGCAGCCGTGGGGGCGGGAGTTCGCCCTGCGCGACCCGGCCGGCAACTGCGTGCACTT
CGTGGCCGAGGAGCAGGACTGAACGCGTTAAGTCGACAATCAACCTCTGGATTACAAAATTTGTGAAAGA
TTGACTGGTATTCTTAACTATGTTGCTCCTTTTACGCTATGTGGATACGCTGCTTTAATGCCTTTGTATC
ATGCTATTGCTTCCCGTATGGCTTTCATTTTCTCCTCCTTGTATAAATCCTGGTTGCTGTCTCTTTATGA
GGAGTTGTGGCCCGTTGTCAGGCAACGTGGCGTGGTGTGCACTGTGTTTGCTGACGCAACCCCCACTGGT
TGGGGCATTGCCACCACCTGTCAGCTCCTTTCCGGGACTTTCGCTTTCCCCCTCCCTATTGCCACGGCGG
AACTCATCGCCGCCTGCCTTGCCCGCTGCTGGACAGGGGCTCGGCTGTTGGGCACTGACAATTCCGTGGT
GTTGTCGGGGAAATCATCGTCCTTTCCTTGGCTGCTCGCCTGTGTTGCCACCTGGATTCTGCGCGGGACG
TCCTTCTGCTACGTCCCTTCGGCCCTCAATCCAGCGGACCTTCCTTCCCGCGGCCTGCTGCCGGCTCTGC
GGCCTCTTCCGCGTCTTCGCCTTCGCCCTCAGACGAGTCGGATCTCCCTTTGGGCCGCCTCCCCGCGTCG
ACTTTAAGACCAATGACTTACAAGGCAGCTGTAGATCTTAGCCACTTTTTAAAAGAAAAGGGGGGACTGG
AAGGGCTAATTCACTCCCAACGAAGACAAGATCTGCTTTTTGCTTGTACTGGGTCTCTCTGGTTAGACCA
GATCTGAGCCTGGGAGCTCTCTGGCTAACTAGGGAACCCACTGCTTAAGCCTCAATAAAGCTTGCCTTGA
GTGCTTCAAGTAGTGTGTGCCCGTCTGTTGTGTGACTCTGGTAACTAGAGATCCCTCAGACCCTTTTAGT
CAGTGTGGAAAATCTCTAGCAGGGCCCGTTTAAACCCGCTGATCAGCCTCGACTGTGCCTTCTAGTTGCC
AGCCATCTGTTGTTTGCCCCTCCCCCGTGCCTTCCTTGACCCTGGAAGGTGCCACTCCCACTGTCCTTTC
CTAATAAAATGAGGAAATTGCATCGCATTGTCTGAGTAGGTGTCATTCTATTCTGGGGGGTGGGGTGGGG
CAGGACAGCAAGGGGGAGGATTGGGAAGACAATAGCAGGCATGCTGGGGATGCGGTGGGCTCTATGGCTT
CTGAGGCGGAAAGAACCAGCTGGGGCTCTAGGGGGTATCCCC
[124 nt withheld, positions 9633-9756]
C
[91 nt withheld, positions 9758-9848]
A
[49 nt withheld, positions 9850-9898]
CCTTTGACGTTGGAGTCCACGTTCTTT
[37 nt withheld, positions 9926-9962]
ACCCTATCTCGGTCTATTCTTTTGATTTATAAGGGATTTTGCCGATTTCGGCCTATTGGTTAAAAAATGA
GCTGATTTAACAAAAATTTAACGCGAATTAATTCTGTGGAATGTGTGTCAGTTAGGGTGTGGAAAGTCCC
CAGGCTCCCCAGCAGGCAGAAGTATGCAAAGCATGCATCTCAATTAGTCAGCAACCAGGTGTGGAAAGTC
CCCAGGCTCCCCAGCAGGCAGAAGTATGCAAAGCATGCATCTCAATTAGTCAGCAACCATAGTCCCGCCC
CTAACTCCGCCCATCCCGCCCCTAACTCCGCCCAGTTCCGCCCATTCTCCGCCCCATGGCTGACTAATTT
TTTTTATTTATGCAGAGGCCGAGGCCGCCTCTGCCTCTGAGCTATTCCAGAAGTAGTGAGGAGGCTTTTT
TGGAGGCCTAGGCTTTTGCAAAAAGCTCCCGGGAGCTTGTATATCCATTTTCGGATCTGATCAGCACGTG
TTGACAATTAATCATCGGCATAGTATATCGGCATAGTATAATACGACAAGGTGAGGAACTAAACCATGGC
CAAGTTGACCAGTGCCGTTCCGGTGCTCACCGCGCGCGACGTCGCCGGAGCGGTCGAGTTCTGGACCGAC
CGGCTCGGGTTCTCCCGGGACTTCGTGGAGGACGACTTCGCCGGTGTGGTCCGGGACGACGTGACCCTGT
TCATCAGCGCGGTCCAGGACCAGGTGGTGCCGGACAACACCCTGGCCTGGGTGTGGGTGCGCGGCCTGGA
CGAGCTGTACGCCGAGTGGTCGGAGGTCGTGTCCACGAACTTCCGGGACGCCTCCGGGCCGGCCATGACC
GAGATCGGCGAGCAGCCGTGGGGGCGGGAGTTCGCCCTGCGCGACCCGGCCGGCAACTGCGTGCACTTCG
TGGCCGAGGAGCAGGACTGACACGTGCTACGAGATTTCGATTCCACCGCCGCCTTCTATGAAAGGTTGGG
CTTCGGAATCGTTTTCCGGGACGCCGGCTGGATGATCCTCCAGCGCGGGGATCTCATGCTGGAGTTCTTC
GCCCACCCCAACTTGTTTATTGCAGCTTATAATGGTTACAAATAAAGCAATAGCATCACAAATTTCACAA
ATAAAGCATTTTTTTCACTGCATTCTAGTTGTGGTTTGTCCAAACTCATCAATGTATCTTATCATGTCTG
TATACCGTCGACCTCTAGCTAGAGCTTGGCGTAATCATGGTCATAGCTGTTTCCTGTGTGAAATTGTTAT
CCGCTCACAATTCCACACAACATACGAGCCGGAAGCATAAAGTGTAAAGCCTGGGGTGCCTAATGAGTGA
GCTAACTCACATTAATTGCGTTGCGCTCACTGCCCGCTTTCCAGTCGGGAAACCTGTCGTGCCAGCTGCA
TTAATGAATCGGCCAACGCGCGGGGAGAGGCGGTTTGCGTATTGGGCGCTCTTCCGCTTCCTCGCTCACT
GACTCGCTGCGCTCGGTCGTTCGGCTGCGGCGAGCGGTATCAGCTCACTCAAAGGCGGTAATACGGTTAT
CCACAGAATCAGGGGATAACGCAGGAAAGAACATGTGAGCAAAAGGCCAGCAAAAGGCCAGGAACCGTAA
AAAGGCCGCGTTGCTGGCGTTTTTCCATAGGCTCCGCCCCCCTGACGAGCATCACAAAAATCGACGCTCA
AGTCAGAGGTGGCGAAACCCGACAGGACTATAAAGATACCAGGCGTTTCCCCCTGGAAGCTCCCTCGTGC
GCTCTCCTGTTCCGACCCTGCCGCTTACCGGATACCTGTCCGCCTTTCTCCCTTCGGGAAGCGTGGCGCT
TTCTCATAGCTCACGCTGTAGGTATCTCAGTTCGGTGTAGGTCGTTCGCTCCAAGCTGGGCTGTGTGCAC
GAACCCCCCGTTCAGCCCGACCGCTGCGCCTTATCCGGTAACTATCGTCTTGAGTCCAACCCGGTAAGAC
ACGACTTATCGCCACTGGCAGCAGCCACTGGTAACAGGATTAGCAGAGCGAGGTATGTAGGCGGTGCTAC
AGAGTTCTTGAAGTGGTGGCCTAACTACGGCTACACTAGAAGAACAGTATTTGGTATCTGCGCTCTGCTG
AAGCCAGTTACCTTCGGAAAAAGAGTTGGTAGCTCTTGATCCGGCAAACAAACCACCGCTGGTAGCGGTG
GTTTTTTTGTTTGCAAGCAGCAGATTACGCGCAGAAAAAAAGGATCTCAAGAAGATCCTTTGATCTTTTC
TACGGGGTCTGACGCTCAGTGGAACGAAAACTCACGTTAAGGGATTTTGGTCATGAGATTATCAAAAAGG
ATCTTCACCTAGATCCTTTTAAATTAAAAATGAAGTTTTAAATCAATCTAAAGTATATATGAGTAAACTT
GGTCTGACAGTTACCAATGCTTAATCAGTGAGGCACCTATCTCAGCGATCTGTCTATTTCGTTCATCCAT
AGTTGCCTGACTCCCCGTCGTGTAGATAACTACGATACGGGAGGGCTTACCATCTGGCCCCAGTGCTGCA
ATGATACCGCGAGACCCACGCTCACCGGCTCCAGATTTATCAGCAATAAACCAGCCAGCCGGAAGGGCCG
AGCGCAGAAGTGGTCCTGCAACTTTATCCGCCTCCATCCAGTCTATTAATTGTTGCCGGGAAGCTAGAGT
AAGTAGTTCGCCAGTTAATAGTTTGCGCAACGTTGTTGCCATTGCTACAGGCATCGTGGTGTCACGCTCG
TCGTTTGGTATGGCTTCATTCAGCTCCGGTTCCCAACGATCAAGGCGAGTTACATGATCCCCCATGTTGT
GCAAAAAAGCGGTTAGCTCCTTCGGTCCTCCGATCGTTGTCAGAAGTAAGTTGGCCGCAGTGTTATCACT
CATGGTTATGGCAGCACTGCATAATTCTCTTACTGTCATGCCATCCGTAAGATGCTTTTCTGTGACTGGT
GAGTACTCAACCAAGTCATTCTGAGAATAGTGTATGCGGCGACCGAGTTGCTCTTGCCCGGCGTCAATAC
GGGATAATACCGCGCCACATAGCAGAACTTTAAAAGTGCTCATCATTGGAAAACGTTCTTCGGGGCGAAA
ACTCTCAAGGATCTTACCGCTGTTGAGATCCAGTTCGATGTAACCCACTCGTGCACCCAACTGATCTTCA
GCATCTTTTACTTTCACCAGCGTTTCTGGGTGAGCAAAAACAGGAAGGCAAAATGCCGCAAAAAAGGGAA
TAAGGGCGACACGGAAATGTTGAATACTCATACTCTTCCTTTTTCAATATTATTGAAGCATTTATCAGGG
TTATTGTCTCATGAGCGGATACATATTTGAATGTATTTAGAAAAATAAACAAATAGGGGTTCCGCGCACA
TTTCCCCGAAAAGTGCCACCTGACGTCGACGGA
